>Addgene plasmid #86287 | pFETCh_NFIL3 | addgene full sequence | sequence record 171032 | Addgene NGS Result
GTTCCACTGAGCGTCAGACCCCGTAGAAAAGATCAAAGGATCTTCTTGAGATCCTTTTTTTCTGCGCGTA
ATCTGCTGCTTGCAAACAAAAAAACCACCGCTACCAGCGGTGGTTTGTTTGCCGGATCAAGAGCTACCAA
CTCTTTTTCCGAAGGTAACTGGCTTCAGCAGAGCGCAGATACCAAATACTGTTCTTCTAGTGTAGCCGTA
GTTAGGCCACCACTTCAAGAACTCTGTAGCACCGCCTACATACCTCGCTCTGCTAATCCTGTTACCAGTG
GCTGCTGCCAGTGGCGATAAGTCGTGTCTTACCGGGTTGGACTCAAGACGATAGTTACCGGATAAGGCGC
AGCGGTCGGGCTGAACGGGGGGTTCGTGCACACAGCCCAGCTTGGAGCGAACGACCTACACCGAACTGAG
ATACCTACAGCGTGAGCTATGAGAAAGCGCCACGCTTCCCGAAGGGAGAAAGGCGGACAGGTATCCGGTA
AGCGGCAGGGTCGGAACAGGAGAGCGCACGAGGGAGCTTCCAGGGGGAAACGCCTGGTATCTTTATAGTC
CTGTCGGGTTTCGCCACCTCTGACTTGAGCGTCGATTTTTGTGATGCTCGTCAGGGGGGCGGAGCCTATG
GAAAAACGCCAGCAACGCGGCCTTTTTACGGTTCCTGGCCTTTTGCTGGCCTTTTGCTCACATGTTCTTT
CCTGCGTTATCCCCTGATTCTGTGGATAACCGTATTACCGCCTTTGAGTGAGCTGATACCGCTCGCCGCA
GCCGAACGACCGAGCGCAGCGAGTCAGTGAGCGAGGAAGCGGAAGAAGCTCGCACATTCAGCAGCGTTTT
TCAGCGCGTTTTCGATCAACGTTTCAATGTTGGTATCAACACCAGGTTTAACTTTGAACTTATCGGCACT
GACGGTTACTGATTTTGAACTTTTGCTTTGCCACGGAACGGTCTGCGTTGTCGGGAAGATGCGTGATCTG
ATCCTTCAACTCAGCAAAAGTTCCCAATACGCAAACCGCCTCTCCCCGCGCGTTGGCCGATTCATTAATG
CAGCTGGCACGACAGGTTTCCCGACTGGAAAGCGGGCAGTGAGCGCAACGCAATTAATGTGAGTTAGCTC
ACTCATTAGGCACCCCAGGCTTTACACTTTATGCTTCCGGCTCGTATGTTGTGTGGAATTGTGAGCGGAT
AACAATTTCACACAGGAAACAGCTATGACCATGATTACGCCAAGCTTGCATGCCTGCAGGTCGACTCTAG
AGGATCCCCGGGTACCGAGCTCGAATTAGCTTGCATGCCTGCAGGTCAATTCCCTGGCATTATGCCCAGT
ACATGACCTTATGGGACTTTCCTACTTGGCAGTACATCTACGTATTAGTCATCGCTATTACCATGGTGAT
GCGGTTTTGGCAGTACATCAATGGGCGTGGATAGCGGTTTGACTCACGGGGATTTCAAGTCTCCACCCCA
TTGACGTCAATGGGAGTTTGTTTTGGCACCAAAATCAACGGGACTTTCCAAAATGTCGTAACAACTCCGC
CCCATTGACGCAAATGGGCGGTAGGCGTGTACGGTGGGAGGTCTATATAAGCAGAGCTCGTTTAGTGAAC
CGTCAGATCGCCTGGAGACGCCATCCACGCTGTTTTGACCTCCATAGGAGACACCGGGACCGATCCAGCC
TGGGGATCCCGACCATGGCTTCGTACCCCTGCCATCAACACGCGTCTGCGTTCGACCAGGCTGCGCGTTC
TCGCGGCCATAGCAACCGACGTACGGCGTTGCGCCCTCGCCGGCAGCAAGAAGCCACGGAAGTCCGCCTG
GAGCAGAAAATGCCCACGCTACTGCGGGTTTATATAGACGGTCCTCACGGGATGGGGAAAACCACCACCA
CGCAACTGCTGGTGGCCCTGGGTTCGCGCGACGATATCGTCTACGTACCCGAGCCGATGACTTACTGGCA
GGTGCTGGGGGCTTCCGAGACAATCGCGAACATCTACACCACACAACACCGCCTCGACCAGGGTGAGATA
TCGGCCGGGGACGCGGCGGTGGTAATGACAAGCGCCCAGATAACAATGGGCATGCCTTATGCCGTGACCG
ACGCCGTTCTGGCTCCTCATATCGGGGGGGAGGCTGGGAGCTCACATGCCCCGCCCCCGGCCCTCACCCT
CATCTTCGACCGCCATCCCATCGCCGCCCTCCTGTGCTACCCGGCCGCGCGATACCTTATGGGCAGCATG
ACCCCCCAGGCCGTGCTGGCGTTCGTGGCCCTCATCCCGCCGACCTTGCCCGGCACAAACATCGTGTTGG
GGGCCCTTCCGGAGGACAGACACATCGACCGCCTGGCCAAACGCCAGCGCCCCGGCGAGCGGCTTGACCT
GGCTATGCTGGCCGCGATTCGCCGCGTTTACGGGCTGCTTGCCAATACGGTGCGGTATCTGCAGGGCGGC
GGGTCGTGGCGGGAGGATTGGGGACAGCTTTCGGGGACGGCCGTGCCGCCCCAGGGTGCCGAGCCCCAGA
GCAACGCGGGCCCACGACCCCATATCGGGGACACGTTATTTACCCTGTTTCGGGCCCCCGAGTTGCTGGC
CCCCAACGGCGACCTGTACAACGTGTTTGCCTGGGCCTTGGACGTCTTGGCCAAACGCCTCCGTCCCATG
CACGTCTTTATCCTGGATTACGACCAATCGCCCGCCGGCTGCCGGGACGCCCTGCTGCAACTTACCTCCG
GGATGGTCCAGACCCACGTCACCACCCCCGGCTCCATACCGACGATCTGCGACCTGGCGCGCACGTTTGC
CCGGGAGATGGGGGAGGCTAACTGAGGATCCCACGTCACTATTGTATACTCTATATTATACTCTATGTTA
TACTCTGTAATCCTACTCAATAAACGTGTCACGCCTGTGAAACCGTACTAAGTCTCCCGTGTATTCTTAT
CACCATCAGGTGACATCCTCGCCCAGGCTGTCAATCATGCCGGTATCGATTCCAGTAGCACCGGCCCCAC
GCTGACAACCCACTCTTGCAGCGTTAGCAGCGCCCCTCTTAACAAGCCGACCCCCACCAGCGTCGCGGTT
ACTAACACTCCTCTCCCCGACCTGCAGCCCAGCTAGCTACACAAGGGAGCCAAGAGATGACCGAGGCTCT
TACACAGCGTCCATCTATCAAAACTATATGGGGAATTCTTTCTCTGGGTACTCACACTCTCCCCCACTAC
TGCAAGTCAACCGATCCTCCAGCAACTCCCCGAGAACGTCGGAAACTGATGATGGTGTGGTAGGAAAGTC
ATCTGATGGAGAAGACGAGCAACAGGTCCCCAAGGGCCCCATCCATTCTCCAGTTGAACTCAAGCATGTG
CATGCAACTGTGGTTAAAGTTCCAGAAGTGAATTCCTCTGCCTTGCCACACAAGCTCCGGATCAAAGCCA
AAGCCATGCAGATCAAAGTAGAAGCCTTTGATAATGAATTTGAGGCCACGCAAAAACTTTCCTCACCTAT
TGACATGACATCTAAAAGACATTTCGAACTCGAAAAGCATAGTGCCCCAAGTATGGTACATTCTTCTCTT
ACTCCTTTCTCAGTGCAAGTGACTAACATTCAAGATTGGTCTCTCAAATCGGAGCACTGGCATCAAAAAG
AACTGAGTGGCAAAACTCAGAATAGTTTCAAAACTGGAGTTGTTGAAATGAAAGACAGTGGCTACAAAGT
TTCTGACCCAGAGAACTTGTATTTGAAGCAGGGGATAGCAAACTTATCTGCAGAGGTTGTCTCACTCAAG
AGACTTATAGCCACACAACCAATCTCTGCTTCAGACTCTGGGGGGAGCGGAGGAGGTTCCGGTGGAGGTG
GTTCTGGAGATTACAAGGATGACGACGATAAGGGCGATTACAAGGATGACGACGATAAGGGAGATTACAA
GGATGACGACGATAAGGTTTCAGGAAGCGGAGCTACTAACTTCAGCCTGCTGAAGCAGGCTGGAGACGTG
GAGGAGAACCCTGGACCTGGATCGTTTCGCATGATTGAACAAGATGGATTGCACGCAGGTTCTCCGGCCG
CTTGGGTGGAGAGGCTATTCGGCTATGACTGGGCACAACAGACAATCGGCTGCTCTGATGCCGCCGTGTT
CCGGCTGTCAGCGCAGGGGCGCCCGGTTCTTTTTGTCAAGACCGACCTGTCCGGTGCCCTGAATGAACTG
CAGGACGAGGCAGCGCGGCTATCGTGGCTGGCCACGACGGGCGTTCCTTGCGCAGCTGTGCTCGACGTTG
TCACTGAAGCGGGAAGGGACTGGCTGCTATTGGGCGAAGTGCCGGGGCAGGATCTCCTGTCATCTCACCT
TGCTCCTGCCGAGAAAGTATCCATCATGGCTGATGCAATGCGGCGGCTGCATACGCTTGATCCGGCTACC
TGCCCATTCGACCACCAAGCGAAACATCGCATCGAGCGAGCACGTACTCGGATGGAAGCCGGTCTTGTCG
ATCAGGATGATCTGGACGAAGAGCATCAGGGGCTCGCGCCAGCCGAACTGTTCGCCAGGCTCAAGGCGCG
CATGCCCGACGGCGAGGATCTCGTCGTGACCCATGGCGATGCCTGCTTGCCGAATATCATGGTGGAAAAT
GGCCGCTTTTCTGGATTCATCGACTGTGGCCGGCTGGGTGTGGCCGACCGCTATCAGGACATAGCGTTGG
CTACCCGTGATATTGCTGAAGAGCTTGGCGGCGAATGGGCTGACCGCTTCCTCGTGCTTTACGGTATCGC
CGCTCCCGATTCGCAGCGCATCGCCTTCTATCGCCTTCTTGACGAGTTCTTCTGATTCGAACATCGCTGG
GCATTTAGAAAGATGTCATTTGCAATAGAGCAGTCCATTTTGTATTATGCTGAATTTTCACTGGACCTGT
GATGTCATTTCACTGTGATGTGCACATGTTGTCTGTTTGGTGTCTTTTTGTGCACAGATTATGATGAAGA
TTAGATTGTGTTATCACTCTGCCTGTGTATAGTCAGATAGTCCATGCGAAGGCTGTATATATTGAACATT
ATTTTTGTTGTTCTATTATAAAGTGTGTAAGTTACCAGTTTCAATAAAGGATTGGTGACAAACACAGAAC
TCCTGCTCCATTGCATTTGATTTGATGGAGAAGAAAAGTCAATTTAAGTTATAAAAATAAATATTAAGAT
ATTTTACATTTTATATGAGAGAGTTTTCTCCCCTGAATAAGAGAAAACTGAAGTGCTAAGTTCAGCAAAT
AATTTGTTTTTCCAGGCTTCTAAAGAAAGAAAAATAACAGTGAATTTTCTTGCATTTGAGACTAATTCAC
TAAATTACTTTATATTATATATTTTTCTGTAAGATTATGTTTTCTCTATAATTTTCTTAAGTATAAAAAT
ACAAGTTGTTTGGTAACAGCCTCTTCTTAGTTATCTACCCTTTAAGTATGACACATGGATGTGGATAGTT
GAGTCACTGATGCATTTTATTAAAGTCTGTTTTAAAAGAGCAGATAAAGACTGAGGATGAGGCATTTTTA
TGTCTTGGAAAGTCCTCTCCACTGACTGTAGCCTCCAATTCACTGGCCGTCGTTCACTGGCCGTCGTTTT
ACAACGTCGTGACTGGGAAAACCCTGGCGTTACCCAACTTAATCGCCTTGCAGCACATCCCCCTTTCGCC
AGCTGGCGTAATAGCGAAGAGGCCCGCACCGATCGCCCTTCCCAACAGTTGCGCAGCCTGAATGGCGAAT
GCGATTTATTCAACAAAGCCGCCGTCCCGTCAAGTCAGCGTAATGCTCTGCCAGTGTTACAACCAATTAA
CCAATTCTGATTAGAAAAACTCATCGAGCATCAAATGAAACTGCAATATATTCATATCAGGATTATCAAT
ACCATATTTTTGAAAAAGCCGTTTCTGTAATGAAGGAGAAAACTCACCGAGGCAGTTCCATAGGATGGCA
AGATCCTGGTATCGGTCTGCGATTCCGACTCGTCCAACATCAATACAACCTATTAATTTCCCCTCGTCAA
AAATAAGGTTATCAAGTGAGAAATCACCATGAGTGACGACTGAATCCGGTGAGAATGGCAAAAGCTTATG
CATTTCTTTCCAGACTTGTTCAACAGGCCAGCCATTACGCTCGTCATCAAAATCACTCGCATCAACCAAA
CCGTTATTCATTCGTGATTGCGCCTGAGCGAGACGAAATACGCGATCGCTGTTAAAAGGACAATTACAAA
CAGGAATCGAATGCAACCGGCGCAGGAACACTGCCAGCGCATCAACAATATTTTCACCTGAATCAGGATA
TTCTTCTAATACCTGGAATGCTGTTTTCCCGGGGATCGCAGTGGTGAGTAACCATGCATCATCAGGAGTA
CGGATAAAATGCTTGATGGTCGGAAGAGGCATAAATTCCGTCAGCCAGTTTAGTCTGACCATCTCATCTG
TAACATCATTGGCAACGCTACCTTTGCCATGTTTCAGAAACAACTCTGGCGCATCGGGCTTCCCATACAA
TCGATAGATTGTCGCACCTGATTGCCCGACATTATCGCGAGCCCATTTATACCCATATAAATCAGCATCC
ATGTTGGAATTTAATCGCGGCTTCGAGCAAGACGTTTCCCGTTGAATATGGCTCATAACACCCCTTGTAT
TACTGTTTATGTAAGCAGACAGTTTTATTGTTCATGATGATATATTTTTATCTTGTGCAATGTAACATCA
GAGATTTTGAGACACAACGTGGCTTTGTTGAATAAATCGAACTTTTGCTGAGTTGAAGGATCAGATCACG
CATCTTCCCGACAACGCAGACCGTTCCGTGGCAAAGCAAAAGTTCAAAATCACCAACTGGTCCACCTACA
ACAAAGCTCTCATCAACCGTGGCTCCCTCACTTTCTGGCTGGATGATGGGGCGATTCAGGCCTGGTATGA
GTCAGCAACACCTTCTTCACGAGGCAGACCTCTCGACGGA
Features (pLannotate 1.2.2; 20 found; start..end, strand, type, name):
     46..634     +  rep_origin     ori: high-copy-number ColE1/pMB1/pBR322/pUC origin of replication
   1003..1092    +  CDS            lacI (fragment): lac repressor; lacI; The lac repressor binds to the lac operator to inhibit transcription in E. coli. This inhibition can be relieved by adding lactose or isopropyl-β-D-thiogalactopyranoside (IPTG).
   1105..1126    +  protein_bind   CAP binding site: CAP binding activates transcription in the presence of cAMP. E. coli catabolite activator protein
   1141..1171    +  promoter       lac promoter: promoter for the E. coli lac operon
   1179..1195    +  protein_bind   lac operator: The lac repressor binds to the lac operator to inhibit transcription in E. coli. This inhibition can be relieved by adding lactose or isopropyl-β-D-thiogalactopyranoside (IPTG). lac repressor encoded by lacI
   1232..1287    -  misc_feature   MCS: pUC18/19 multiple cloning site
   1288..1307    -  misc_feature   MCS (fragment): pUC18/19 multiple cloning site
   1313..1395    +  enhancer       CMV enhancer (fragment): human cytomegalovirus immediate early enhancer; contains an 18-bp deletion relative to the standard CMV enhancer
   1467..1484    -  promoter       CMV promoter (fragment): human cytomegalovirus (CMV) immediate early promoter
   1547..1598    +  promoter       CMVd2 promoter: truncated human cytomegalovirus (CMV) immediate early promoter that yields moderately reduced expression relative to the full-length promoter
   1689..1760    -  CDS            UL24_HHV11 (fragment): Experimental evidence at protein level: Swiss-Prot protein existence level 1. May participate in nuclear egress of viral particles. Plays a role in the dispersal of several host nucleolar proteins including NCL/nucleolin and NPM1. Since deletion of host NCL/nucleolin negatively impact on nuclear egress, UL24 supposedly acts on this process through its effect on host nucleoli. From Human herpesvirus 1 (strain 17) (HHV-1) (Human herpes simplex virus 1).
   1830..2825    +  CDS            ΔTK: truncated herpes simplex virus thymidine kinase (Salomon et al., 1995) confers sensitivity to nucleoside analogs such as acyclovir or ganciclovir
   2937..3098    +  CDS            UL122 (fragment): VIE2_HCMVT - Experimental evidence at protein level: Swiss-Prot protein existence level 1. Stimulates viral early and late gene expression and thus play a crucial role in the regulation of productive infection. In addition, activates quiescent cells to reenter the cell cycle and upregulates several E2F-responsive genes, which are responsible for pushing the cell into S phase. In S-phase, inhibits cellular DNA synthesis and blocks further cell cycle progression. From Human cytomegalovirus (strain Towne) (HHV-5) (Human herpesvirus 5).
   3115..3822    +  CDS            NFIL3 (fragment): NFIL3_HUMAN - Also known as E4BP4, IL3BP1. Experimental evidence at protein level: Swiss-Prot protein existence level 1. Acts as a transcriptional regulator that recognizes and binds to the sequence 5'-[GA]TTA[CT]GTAA[CT]-3', a sequence present in many cellular and viral promoters. Represses transcription from promoters with activating transcription factor (ATF) sites. Represses promoter activity in osteoblasts (By similarity). Represses transcriptional activity of PER1 (By similarity). Represses transcriptional activity of PER2 via the B-site on the promoter (By similarity). Activates transcr
   3856..3909    +  CDS            3xFLAG (fragment): three tandem FLAG® epitope tags
   3913..3937    +  CDS            3xFLAG (fragment): three tandem FLAG® epitope tags
   4021..4812    +  CDS            neo: KKA2_KLEPN - Also known as kan, nptII. Experimental evidence at protein level: Swiss-Prot protein existence level 1. Resistance to kanamycin, neomycin, paromomycin, ribostamycin, butirosin and gentamicin B. From Klebsiella pneumoniae.
   5583..5739    +  CDS            lacZα (fragment): LacZα fragment of β-galactosidase; lacZ fragment
   5821..6636    -  CDS            KanR: aminoglycoside phosphotransferase; aph(3')-Ia; confers resistance to kanamycin in bacteria or G418 (Geneticin®) in eukaryotes
   6821..6961    +  CDS            TRA2_ECOLX (fragment): Protein predicted: Swiss-Prot protein existence level 4. Required for transposition of transposon Tn903. From Escherichia coli.
