[The description below was written by a language model from this plasmid's Addgene catalogue record and pLannotate feature annotations shown in this document.]
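Description:
pFETCh_NFIL3 is a homology-directed repair donor plasmid for CRISPR-based epitope tagging of the endogenous human NFIL3 gene (also known as E4BP4), built by Gibson assembly in the pFETCh_Donor backbone. It is a 6,970-nt, high-copy plasmid that replicates in E. coli from a ColE1/pUC-type origin and is selected with kanamycin through an aph(3')-Ia KanR gene. Remnants of a pUC-style cloning region (lac promoter and operator, MCS fragments, a lacZα fragment) are also annotated.

The payload is a promoterless tagging cassette flanked by NFIL3 homology arms. The upstream arm appears in the feature table as a fragment of the NFIL3 coding sequence that runs directly into a 3xFLAG epitope, followed by a neomycin resistance gene; the catalogue describes this as a C-terminal 3XFLAG-P2A-NeoR fusion. The P2A element and the downstream arm are not individually annotated, though an unannotated stretch after neo is where the second arm would be expected. After Cas9 cleavage near the 3' end of the NFIL3 coding region, in-frame integration puts FLAG-tagged NFIL3 and NeoR under the native promoter. The self-cleaving P2A peptide separates the two proteins, so correctly edited cells can be selected for neomycin resistance. Outside the arms, the table shows CMV promoter and enhancer fragments upstream of a truncated HSV thymidine kinase (ΔTK), which confers ganciclovir sensitivity and could in principle be used for counter-selection against random integration of the backbone, although the record does not state this use.

According to the depositor, the donor was co-transfected with two PX458-based NFIL3 guide/Cas9 plasmids into HepG2 cells, and editing was confirmed by PCR. The resulting line was used for anti-FLAG ChIP-seq (the CETCh-seq approach) and for immunoprecipitation followed by mass spectrometry, which identified NFIL3.
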