Addgene plasmid #86287: pFETCh_NFIL3
Purpose: Donor vector for 3' FLAG tag of human NFIL3
Depositing lab: Eric Mendenhall & Richard M. Myers. Depositing organization: University of Alabama in Huntsville. Publication: CETCh-seq: CRISPR epitope tagging ChIP-seq of DNA-binding proteins. Savic D, Partridge EC, Newberry KM, Smith SB, Meadows SK, Roberts BS, Mackiewicz M, Mendenhall EM, Myers RM. Genome Res. 2015 Sep 9. 10.1101/gr.193540.115 PubMed 26355004.
Backbone
  Vector backbone: pFETCh_Donor
  Vector type: CRISPR
Growth in bacteria
  Bacterial resistance: Kanamycin, 50 μg/mL
  Growth temperature: 37°C
  Growth strain: DH5alpha
  Copy number: High Copy
Gene/Insert
  Gene/Insert name: NFIL3 homology arms
  Species: H. sapiens (human)
  Entrez Gene: NFIL3 (a.k.a. E4BP4, IL3BP1, NF-IL3A, NFIL3A)
  Tag / fusion protein: 3XFLAG-P2A-NeoR (C terminal on insert)
  Cloning method: Gibson Cloning
  Sequencing primers: 5′ acgcctgtgaaaccgtacta; 3′ aactgttgggaagggcgatc
Terms and licenses: Academic/Nonprofit Terms; Industry Terms: Not Available to Industry
Depositor comments: This plasmid was co-transfected along with PX458_NFIL3_1 and PX458_NFIL3_2 into HepG2 cells, and genomic editing was verified by PCR. We performed ChIP-seq on this cell line using anti-FLAG Sigma F1804 and obtained data that passed our quality tests. Immunoprecipitation with anti-FLAG Sigma F1804 followed by mass spectrometry identified NFIL3. All released data, including ChIP-seq files and validation data, are available at the ENCODE web portal: https://www.encodeproject.org/search/?searchTerm=flag&type=Experiment&lab.title=Richard+Myers%2C+HAIB . Note: This plasmid is part of the Mendenhall and Meyers CRISPR-based Tagging system to add a tag (currently using FLAG) to endogenous proteins. Please see https://www.addgene.org/crispr/tagging/ for more details.
How to cite: pFETCh_NFIL3 was a gift from Eric Mendenhall & Richard M. Myers (Addgene plasmid # 86287 ; http://n2t.net/addgene:86287 ; RRID:Addgene_86287)
